Addgene plasmid #149541: pGBW-m4137383
Purpose: Mammalian expression plasmid for SARS-CoV-2 surface glycoprotein (Spike) for VSV pseudotyping
Depositing lab: Ginkgo Bioworks & Benjie Chen. Depositing organization: Ginkgo Bioworks.
Backbone
  Vector backbone: AmpR gene, with start and stop codons
  Backbone size w/o insert (bp): 860
  Vector type: Mammalian Expression
Growth in bacteria
  Bacterial resistance: Ampicillin, 100 μg/mL
  Growth temperature: 37°C
  Growth strain: DH5alpha
  Copy number: High Copy
Gene/Insert
  Gene/Insert name: SARS-CoV-2 S (surface glycoprotein) (alt names: Spike protein; S protein)
  Species: H. sapiens (human); Severe acute respiratory syndrome coronavirus 2
  Insert size (bp): 6565
  Mutation: H. sapiens recode;18-aa Ctrunc
  Entrez Gene: S (a.k.a. GU280_gp02, spike glycoprotein)
  Promoter: CMV
  Cloning method: Unknown
Resource information
  A portion of this plasmid was derived from a plasmid made by: GinkgoBioworks
Depositor comments: NCBI reference sequence: YP_009724390.1 . This plasmid contains an 18 or 19bp truncation in the CMV promoter and was synthesized for making pseudotyped VSV particles. It has been shown that truncations either help expression and /or capture by VSVdeltaG. See https://www.ncbi.nlm.nih.gov/pubmed/19057867 for original paper on VSV pseudotyping, and https://www.cell.com/cell/pdf/S0092-8674(20)30229-4.pdf on more recent efforts with SARS-CoV-2. Please Note: The AmpR cassette is in the opposite orientation in the plasmid compared to the depositor's predicted sequence. As the plasmid grew in Ampicillin, this difference is not expected to affect plasmid function.
How to cite: pGBW-m4137383 was a gift from Ginkgo Bioworks & Benjie Chen (Addgene plasmid # 149541 ; http://n2t.net/addgene:149541 ; RRID:Addgene_149541)
