[The description below was written by a language model from this plasmid's Addgene catalogue record and pLannotate feature annotations shown in this document.]
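Description:
pGBW-m4137383 is a synthesized mammalian expression plasmid of about 7.4 kb that produces the SARS-CoV-2 spike (S) surface glycoprotein for pseudotyping vesicular stomatitis virus particles. It is propagated in E. coli at high copy from a ColE1/pUC-type origin and selected with ampicillin through a β-lactamase gene and its bla promoter. The catalogue's "backbone" field lists only the AmpR coding sequence, so the stated insert size covers essentially everything else in the plasmid rather than the spike gene alone. The repository also notes that the AmpR cassette lies in the opposite orientation to the depositor's predicted sequence. This is not expected to matter, since the plasmid grows under ampicillin selection.

The expression cassette consists of the human cytomegalovirus immediate-early enhancer and promoter, a spike open reading frame of roughly 3.8 kb, a short remnant of a multiple cloning site, and a rabbit β-globin polyadenylation signal. The coding sequence is recoded for human codon usage and carries an 18-amino-acid C-terminal truncation. The depositor comments describe an 18 or 19 "bp" truncation "in the CMV promoter", wording that does not match the mutation field. They go on to say that such truncations improve expression and/or capture of the glycoprotein by G-deleted VSV. Downstream are vector remnants: a lac promoter/operator with CAP site, small lacI fragments, a fragment of the SV40 promoter, an SV40 origin, which can support episomal replication in cells expressing large T antigen, and an SV40 poly(A) signal. No mammalian selection marker, tag or reporter is annotated, consistent with transient transfection of producer cells to supply spike in trans for pseudovirus entry and neutralization studies.
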