Features (pLannotate 1.2.2; 16 found; start..end, strand, type, name):
      1..105     -  promoter       AmpR promoter: bla
    136..515     +  enhancer       CMV enhancer: human cytomegalovirus immediate early enhancer
    516..719     +  promoter       CMV promoter: human cytomegalovirus (CMV) immediate early promoter
    794..4558    +  CDS            S: SPIKE_SARS2 - Experimental evidence at protein level: Swiss-Prot protein existence level 1. [Spike glycoprotein]: May down-regulate host tetherin (BST2) by lysosomal degradation, thereby counteracting its antiviral activity. From Severe acute respiratory syndrome coronavirus 2 (2019-nCoV) (SARS-CoV-2).
   4562..4579    +  misc_feature   MCS (fragment): multiple cloning site
   4645..4700    +  polyA_signal   β-globin poly(A) signal: rabbit β-globin polyadenylation signal (Gil and Proudfoot, 1987)
   5085..5101    -  protein_bind   lac operator: The lac repressor binds to the lac operator to inhibit transcription in E. coli. This inhibition can be relieved by adding lactose or isopropyl-β-D-thiogalactopyranoside (IPTG). lac repressor encoded by lacI
   5109..5139    -  promoter       lac promoter: promoter for the E. coli lac operon
   5154..5175    -  protein_bind   CAP binding site: CAP binding activates transcription in the presence of cAMP. E. coli catabolite activator protein
   5188..5227    -  CDS            lacI (fragment): lac repressor; lacI; The lac repressor binds to the lac operator to inhibit transcription in E. coli. This inhibition can be relieved by adding lactose or isopropyl-β-D-thiogalactopyranoside (IPTG).
   5234..5256    +  promoter       SV40 promoter (fragment): SV40 enhancer and early promoter
   5280..5415    +  rep_origin     SV40 ori: SV40 origin of replication
   5435..5569    +  polyA_signal   SV40 poly(A) signal: SV40 polyadenylation signal
   5571..5625    -  CDS            lacI (fragment): lac repressor; lacI; The lac repressor binds to the lac operator to inhibit transcription in E. coli. This inhibition can be relieved by adding lactose or isopropyl-β-D-thiogalactopyranoside (IPTG).
   5808..6396    -  rep_origin     ori: high-copy-number ColE1/pMB1/pBR322/pUC origin of replication
   6567..7427    +  CDS            AmpR: β-lactamase; bla; confers resistance to ampicillin, carbenicillin, and related antibiotics
>Addgene plasmid #149541 | pGBW-m4137383 | addgene full sequence | sequence record 307559 | Addgene NGS Result
ACTCTTCCTTTTTCAATATTATTGAAGCATTTATCAGGGTTATTGTCTCATGAGCGGATACATATTTGAA
TGTATTTAGAAAAATAAACAAATAGGGGTTCCGCGCACATTTCCCCGAAAAGTGCCACCTGGGTCGACAT
TGATTATTGACTAGTTATTAATAGTAATCAATTACGGGGTCATTAGTTCATAGCCCATATATGGAGTTCC
GCGTTACATAACTTACGGTAAATGGCCCGCCTGGCTGACCGCCCAACGACCCCCGCCCATTGACGTCAAT
AATGACGTATGTTCCCATAGTAACGCCAATAGGGACTTTCCATTGACGTCAATGGGTGGAGTATTTACGG
TAAACTGCCCACTTGGCAGTACATCAAGTGTATCATATGCCAAGTACGCCCCCTATTGACGTCAATGACG
GTAAATGGCCCGCCTGGCATTATGCCCAGTACATGACCTTATGGGACTTTCCTACTTGGCAGTACATCTA
CGTATTAGTCATCGCTATTACCATGGTGATGCGGTTTTGGCAGTACATCAATGGGCGTGGATAGCGGTTT
GACTCACGGGGATTTCCAAGTCTCCACCCCATTGACGTCAATGGGAGTTTGTTTTGGCACCAAAATCAAC
GGGACTTTCCAAAATGTCGTAACAACTCCGCCCCATTGACGCAAATGGGCGGTAGGCGTGTACGGTGGGA
GGTCTATATAAGCAGAGCTGGTTTAGTGAACCGTCAGATCAGATCTTTGTCGATCCTACCATCCACTCGA
CACACCCGCCAGCGGCCGCCACCATGTTCGTCTTTCTTGTGTTACTCCCCCTGGTTTCGTCCCAGTGCGT
GAACTTGACTACGCGAACCCAACTGCCGCCAGCATATACAAATAGTTTCACCCGTGGAGTATACTACCCT
GATAAAGTGTTTAGATCAAGCGTACTACACTCTACTCAGGACCTGTTTCTCCCCTTCTTCTCCAATGTCA
CATGGTTTCATGCGATCCACGTTAGCGGCACCAACGGGACAAAGCGCTTTGACAACCCTGTGCTGCCATT
CAATGATGGTGTGTATTTTGCTTCTACCGAGAAGAGCAACATAATTCGGGGCTGGATCTTCGGAACTACC
CTCGACAGTAAAACTCAGTCATTGCTGATTGTGAATAACGCCACAAATGTCGTTATCAAGGTCTGTGAAT
TTCAATTCTGCAACGATCCATTCCTTGGGGTGTATTACCATAAAAATAATAAGTCCTGGATGGAGAGCGA
ATTTAGGGTATACTCGTCTGCCAACAATTGTACTTTCGAGTATGTGTCTCAGCCCTTCTTAATGGATCTG
GAAGGTAAACAGGGCAACTTTAAGAACCTCCGCGAGTTTGTATTCAAAAATATAGACGGATACTTTAAGA
TTTATTCCAAGCACACACCAATCAATTTGGTGCGGGATCTCCCGCAAGGGTTCAGCGCTCTGGAACCTCT
AGTGGACCTCCCCATCGGCATTAACATCACAAGATTCCAGACGCTGTTAGCCCTGCATAGATCATACCTT
ACTCCCGGTGACAGTAGTTCTGGGTGGACCGCAGGCGCGGCTGCATATTACGTGGGATATTTGCAGCCTC
GGACGTTTCTGCTGAAATACAACGAGAACGGCACCATTACAGATGCCGTGGATTGCGCCCTTGACCCCCT
AAGCGAAACTAAGTGTACGCTTAAAAGCTTCACCGTCGAGAAGGGAATTTACCAGACTTCCAACTTTAGG
GTCCAGCCGACAGAATCAATAGTTAGGTTCCCAAATATCACCAATTTGTGCCCTTTTGGGGAAGTCTTCA
ATGCTACACGATTTGCTTCGGTTTATGCCTGGAACAGGAAGCGTATCTCAAATTGCGTCGCGGACTACAG
CGTGCTCTATAATAGTGCAAGTTTCTCGACCTTTAAATGTTATGGCGTGTCCCCGACCAAACTAAATGAC
CTCTGTTTTACAAACGTTTACGCCGATTCTTTTGTGATTCGCGGTGATGAGGTACGCCAAATCGCACCGG
GCCAGACTGGCAAGATTGCCGATTACAACTACAAGTTGCCTGACGACTTCACCGGATGTGTTATAGCCTG
GAATAGCAATAATCTGGATTCTAAGGTCGGAGGTAACTATAACTACCTGTATAGACTGTTCCGTAAGTCA
AACCTGAAACCCTTTGAGCGGGACATCTCCACAGAGATTTACCAAGCAGGGTCTACCCCCTGCAATGGGG
TTGAAGGATTCAATTGCTACTTTCCATTACAGAGCTACGGGTTCCAGCCTACGAACGGGGTTGGTTACCA
GCCTTATAGGGTAGTGGTGCTGTCGTTCGAACTGTTGCACGCTCCAGCTACAGTGTGCGGGCCTAAAAAA
TCAACTAACCTGGTTAAAAATAAGTGTGTTAATTTTAACTTCAATGGCTTAACCGGAACTGGAGTGCTCA
CGGAGTCAAACAAGAAATTTCTACCGTTTCAGCAATTCGGGAGGGATATCGCAGACACTACGGACGCGGT
CAGAGATCCACAGACCCTTGAGATCCTTGACATAACACCCTGCTCTTTCGGAGGTGTCTCCGTAATTACA
CCAGGCACTAATACCTCTAATCAGGTGGCCGTGCTTTATCAGGATGTTAACTGTACAGAGGTCCCGGTGG
CTATCCATGCCGACCAATTGACACCTACGTGGCGCGTCTATTCTACCGGCTCCAACGTCTTCCAGACCCG
GGCTGGATGCTTGATAGGCGCAGAACACGTAAACAACTCTTACGAATGTGATATTCCCATTGGAGCCGGG
ATCTGCGCAAGCTACCAGACCCAAACAAACAGTCCCAGACGGGCTCGTAGCGTGGCCTCTCAGAGCATAA
TAGCCTATACCATGTCCCTTGGCGCGGAGAATAGTGTGGCATACTCAAATAATAGCATCGCTATCCCCAC
TAACTTTACTATTTCCGTGACGACTGAGATTCTGCCAGTGTCTATGACTAAGACATCCGTGGATTGCACA
ATGTATATTTGTGGGGATTCCACAGAGTGTAGCAACTTGTTGCTGCAATATGGATCATTCTGTACGCAGC
TGAATCGCGCCCTCACCGGCATCGCTGTGGAACAGGACAAGAACACTCAAGAGGTCTTTGCTCAGGTGAA
GCAAATCTACAAGACCCCACCTATAAAAGACTTCGGGGGTTTTAACTTCTCGCAGATTCTCCCCGACCCC
AGCAAGCCTTCAAAAAGGAGCTTTATTGAGGACCTGTTGTTCAACAAGGTTACTTTAGCCGATGCCGGTT
TTATCAAACAGTACGGCGACTGTCTTGGCGATATAGCAGCCCGGGATCTGATTTGCGCACAAAAATTCAA
TGGCCTTACCGTACTGCCACCCCTTCTCACCGACGAAATGATCGCGCAGTACACCTCCGCACTGCTGGCT
GGGACCATCACTTCGGGATGGACCTTTGGGGCTGGTGCTGCTTTGCAAATTCCCTTCGCCATGCAGATGG
CCTATCGATTCAATGGCATAGGGGTAACACAGAACGTATTGTATGAAAATCAAAAGCTAATCGCTAACCA
GTTTAATTCAGCCATTGGTAAGATCCAGGATTCACTCTCCAGTACAGCCTCTGCCCTGGGAAAGCTCCAG
GACGTGGTCAACCAGAACGCGCAGGCATTGAATACACTCGTCAAACAGCTGAGTAGCAATTTCGGCGCAA
TCAGTAGTGTCTTAAACGATATACTGAGTAGGCTTGATAAAGTAGAGGCCGAGGTCCAGATTGACAGACT
AATCACGGGGCGTCTTCAGAGTTTACAGACCTATGTGACCCAACAGCTGATCCGAGCAGCGGAAATTCGA
GCAAGCGCGAACCTGGCCGCTACTAAAATGAGTGAGTGCGTGCTGGGCCAAAGTAAACGAGTCGACTTTT
GCGGCAAAGGGTATCATCTCATGTCTTTCCCTCAGTCCGCCCCTCACGGTGTTGTTTTCCTCCACGTGAC
ATACGTTCCCGCGCAGGAAAAGAATTTTACTACGGCACCCGCTATTTGCCATGACGGAAAGGCTCATTTT
CCACGGGAGGGAGTGTTCGTTTCAAACGGGACACACTGGTTTGTAACTCAGCGGAACTTTTATGAGCCTC
AAATCATCACGACAGACAATACCTTCGTGAGTGGCAACTGCGATGTAGTCATAGGCATTGTGAATAACAC
TGTTTATGATCCACTTCAGCCGGAACTCGACAGCTTCAAAGAGGAATTGGATAAGTACTTTAAAAATCAT
ACCAGTCCAGACGTAGATCTCGGCGATATATCGGGCATTAACGCCAGTGTGGTCAATATACAAAAGGAGA
TTGACAGACTGAATGAAGTAGCTAAGAACCTCAACGAATCTCTGATTGACCTGCAAGAGCTAGGGAAGTA
CGAGCAGTATATCAAATGGCCATGGTACATATGGCTGGGTTTTATCGCGGGTCTTATTGCCATAGTCATG
GTGACGATTATGTTGTGCTGTATGACCTCCTGCTGTTCTTGTTTGAAAGGCTGCTGCTCCTGTGGTAGCT
GTTGCAAATAATCCGGACTCAGATCTCGATCTTTTTCCCTCTGCCAAAAATTATGGGGACATCATGAAGC
CCCTTGAGCATCTGACTTCTGGCTAATAAAGGAAATTTATTTTCATTGCAATAGTGTGTTGGAATTTTTT
GTGTCTCTCACTCGGAAGGACATATGGGAGGGCAAATCATTTAAAACATCAGAATGAGTATTTGGTTTAG
AGTTTGGCAACATATGCCCATATGCTGGCTGCCATGAACAAAGGTTGGCTATAAAGAGGTCATCAGTATA
TGAAACAGCCCCCTGCTGTCCATTCCTTATTCCATAGAAAAGCCTTGACTTGAGGTTAGATTTTTTTTAT
ATTTTGTTTTGTGTTATTTTTTTCTTTAACATCCCTAAAATTTTCCTTACATGTTTTACTAGCCAGATTT
TTCCTCCTCTCCTGACTACTCCCAGTCATAGCTGTCCCTCTTCTCTTATGGAGATCCCTCGACCTGCAGC
CCAAGCTTGGCGTAATCATGGTCATAGCTGTTTCCTGTGTGAAATTGTTATCCGCTCACAATTCCACACA
ACATACGAGCCGGAAGCATAAAGTGTAAAGCCTGGGGTGCCTAATGAGTGAGCTAACTCACATTAATTGC
GTTGCGCTCACTGCCCGCTTTCCAGTCGGGAAACCTGTCGTGCCAGCGGATCCGCATCTCAATTAGTCAG
CAACCATAGTCCCGCCCCTAACTCCGCCCATCCCGCCCCTAACTCCGCCCAGTTCCGCCCATTCTCCGCC
CCATGGCTGACTAATTTTTTTTATTTATGCAGAGGCCGAGGCCGCCTCGGCCTCTGAGCTATTCCAGAAG
TAGTGAGGAGGCTTTTTTGGAGGCCTAGGCTTTTGCAAAAAGCTAACTTGTTTATTGCAGCTTATAATGG
TTACAAATAAAGCAATAGCATCACAAATTTCACAAATAAAGCATTTTTTTCACTGCATTCTAGTTGTGGT
TTGTCCAAACTCATCAATGTATCTTATCATGTCTGGATCCGCTGCATTAATGAATCGGCCAACGCGCGGG
GAGAGGCGGTTTGCGTATTGGGCGCTCTTCCGCTTCCTCGCTCACTGACTCGCTGCGCTCGGTCGTTCGG
CTGCGGCGAGCGGTATCAGCTCACTCAAAGGCGGTAATACGGTTATCCACAGAATCAGGGGATAACGCAG
GAAAGAACATGTGAGCAAAAGGCCAGCAAAAGGCCAGGAACCGTAAAAAGGCCGCGTTGCTGGCGTTTTT
CCATAGGCTCCGCCCCCCTGACGAGCATCACAAAAATCGACGCTCAAGTCAGAGGTGGCGAAACCCGACA
GGACTATAAAGATACCAGGCGTTTCCCCCTGGAAGCTCCCTCGTGCGCTCTCCTGTTCCGACCCTGCCGC
TTACCGGATACCTGTCCGCCTTTCTCCCTTCGGGAAGCGTGGCGCTTTCTCATAGCTCACGCTGTAGGTA
TCTCAGTTCGGTGTAGGTCGTTCGCTCCAAGCTGGGCTGTGTGCACGAACCCCCCGTTCAGCCCGACCGC
TGCGCCTTATCCGGTAACTATCGTCTTGAGTCCAACCCGGTAAGACACGACTTATCGCCACTGGCAGCAG
CCACTGGTAACAGGATTAGCAGAGCGAGGTATGTAGGCGGTGCTACAGAGTTCTTGAAGTGGTGGCCTAA
CTACGGCTACACTAGAAGAACAGTATTTGGTATCTGCGCTCTGCTGAAGCCAGTTACCTTCGGAAAAAGA
GTTGGTAGCTCTTGATCCGGCAAACAAACCACCGCTGGTAGCGGTGGTTTTTTTGTTTGCAAGCAGCAGA
TTACGCGCAGAAAAAAAGGATCTCAAGAAGATCCTTTGATCTTTTCTACGGGGTCTGACGCTCAGTGGAA
CGAAAACTCACGTTAAGGGATTTTGGTCATGAGATTATCAAAAAGGATCTTCACCTAGATCCTTTTAAAT
TAAAAATGAAGTTTTAAATCAATCTAAAGTATATATGAGTAAACTTGGTCTGACAGATGAGTATTCAACA
TTTCCGTGTCGCCCTTATTCCCTTTTTTGCGGCATTTTGCCTTCCTGTTTTTGCTCACCCAGAAACGCTG
GTGAAAGTAAAAGATGCTGAAGATCAGTTGGGTGCACGAGTGGGTTACATCGAACTGGATCTCAACAGCG
GTAAGATCCTTGAGAGTTTTCGCCCCGAAGAACGTTTTCCAATGATGAGCACTTTTAAAGTTCTGCTATG
TGGCGCGGTATTATCCCGTATTGACGCCGGGCAAGAGCAACTCGGTCGCCGCATACACTATTCTCAGAAT
GACTTGGTTGAGTACTCACCAGTCACAGAAAAGCATCTTACGGATGGCATGACAGTAAGAGAATTATGCA
GTGCTGCCATAACCATGAGTGATAACACTGCGGCCAACTTACTTCTGACAACGATCGGAGGACCGAAGGA
GCTAACCGCTTTTTTGCACAACATGGGGGATCATGTAACTCGCCTTGATCGTTGGGAACCGGAGCTGAAT
GAAGCCATACCAAACGACGAGCGTGACACCACGATGCCTGTAGCAATGGCAACAACGTTGCGCAAACTAT
TAACTGGCGAACTACTTACTCTAGCTTCCCGGCAACAATTAATAGACTGGATGGAGGCGGATAAAGTTGC
AGGACCACTTCTGCGCTCGGCCCTTCCGGCTGGCTGGTTTATTGCTGATAAATCTGGAGCCGGTGAGCGT
GGGTCTCGCGGTATCATTGCAGCACTGGGGCCAGATGGTAAGCCCTCCCGTATCGTAGTTATCTACACGA
CGGGGAGTCAGGCAACTATGGATGAACGAAATAGACAGATCGCTGAGATAGGTGCCTCACTGATTAAGCA
TTGGTAA
